>Addgene plasmid #144825 | TFORF3349 | addgene full sequence | sequence record 404409 | Addgene NGS Result
TTAATGTAGTCTTATGCAATACTCTTGTAGTCTTGCAACATGGTAACGATGAGTTAGCAACATGCCTTAC
AAGGAGAGAAAAAGCACCGTGCATGCCGATTGGTGGAAGTAAGGTGGTACGATCGTGCCTTATTAGGAAG
GCAACAGACGGGTCTGACATGGATTGGACGAACCACTGAATTGCCGCATTGCAGAGATATTGTATTTAAG
TGCCTAGCTCGATACATAAACGGGTCTCTCTGGTTAGACCAGATCTGAGCCTGGGAGCTCTCTGGCTAAC
TAGGGAACCCACTGCTTAAGCCTCAATAAAGCTTGCCTTGAGTGCTTCAAGTAGTGTGTGCCCGTCTGTT
GTGTGACTCTGGTAACTAGAGATCCCTCAGACCCTTTTAGTCAGTGTGGAAAATCTCTAGCAGTGGCGCC
CGAACAGGGACTTGAAAGCGAAAGGGAAACCAGAGGAGCTCTCTCGACGCAGGACTCGGCTTGCTGAAGC
GCGCACGGCAAGAGGCGAGGGGCGGCGACTGGTGAGTACGCCAAAAATTTTGACTAGCGGAGGCTAGAAG
GAGAGAGATGGGTGCGAGAGCGTCAGTATTAAGCGGGGGAGAATTAGATCGCGATGGGAAAAAATTCGGT
TAAGGCCAGGGGGAAAGAAAAAATATAAATTAAAACATATAGTATGGGCAAGCAGGGAGCTAGAACGATT
CGCAGTTAATCCTGGCCTGTTAGAAACATCAGAAGGCTGTAGACAAATACTGGGACAGCTACAACCATCC
CTTCAGACAGGATCAGAAGAACTTAGATCATTATATAATACAGTAGCAACCCTCTATTGTGTGCATCAAA
GGATAGAGATAAAAGACACCAAGGAAGCTTTAGACAAGATAGAGGAAGAGCAAAACAAAAGTAAGACCAC
CGCACAGCAAGCGGCCGCTGATCTTCAGACCTGGAGGAGGAGATATGAGGGACAATTGGAGAAGTGAATT
ATATAAATATAAAGTAGTAAAAATTGAACCATTAGGAGTAGCACCCACCAAGGCAAAGAGAAGAGTGGTG
CAGAGAGAAAAAAGAGCAGTGGGAATAGGAGCTTTGTTCCTTGGGTTCTTGGGAGCAGCAGGAAGCACTA
TGGGCGCAGCGTCAATGACGCTGACGGTACAGGCCAGACAATTATTGTCTGGTATAGTGCAGCAGCAGAA
CAATTTGCTGAGGGCTATTGAGGCGCAACAGCATCTGTTGCAACTCACAGTCTGGGGCATCAAGCAGCTC
CAGGCAAGAATCCTGGCTGTGGAAAGATACCTAAAGGATCAACAGCTCCTGGGGATTTGGGGTTGCTCTG
GAAAACTCATTTGCACCACTGCTGTGCCTTGGAATGCTAGTTGGAGTAATAAATCTCTGGAACAGATTTG
GAATCACACGACCTGGATGGAGTGGGACAGAGAAATTAACAATTACACAAGCTTAATACACTCCTTAATT
GAAGAATCGCAAAACCAGCAAGAAAAGAATGAACAAGAATTATTGGAATTAGATAAATGGGCAAGTTTGT
GGAATTGGTTTAACATAACAAATTGGCTGTGGTATATAAAATTATTCATAATGATAGTAGGAGGCTTGGT
AGGTTTAAGAATAGTTTTTGCTGTACTTTCTATAGTGAATAGAGTTAGGCAGGGATATTCACCATTATCG
TTTCAGACCCACCTCCCAACCCCGAGGGGACCCATGCATTGCATCTCAATTAGTCAGCAACCAGGTGTGG
AAAGTCCCCAGGCTCCCCAGCAGGCAGAAGTATGCAAAGCATGCGTCTCAATTAGTCAGCAACCATAGTC
CCGCCCCTAACTCCGCCCATCCCGCCCCTAACTCCGCCCAGTTCCGCCCATTCTCCGCCCCATGGCTGAC
TAATTTTTTTTATTTATGCAGAGGCCGAGGCCGCCTCGGCCTCTGAGCTATTCCAGAAGTAGTGAGGAGG
CTTTTTTGGAGGCCTAGGCTTTTGCAAAAAGCTTTCTAGAGGTACCACCGGAGCTTACCATGACCGAGTA
CAAGCCCACGGTGCGCCTCGCCACCCGCGACGACGTCCCCAGGGCCGTACGCACCCTCGCCGCCGCGTTC
GCCGACTACCCCGCCACGCGCCACACCGTCGATCCGGACCGCCACATCGAGCGGGTCACCGAGCTGCAAG
AACTCTTCCTCACGCGCGTCGGGCTCGACATCGGCAAGGTGTGGGTCGCGGACGACGGCGCCGCCGTGGC
GGTCTGGACCACGCCGGAGAGCGTCGAAGCGGGGGCGGTGTTCGCCGAGATCGGCCCGCGCATGGCCGAG
TTGAGCGGTTCCCGGCTGGCCGCGCAGCAACAGATGGAAGGCCTCCTGGCGCCGCACCGGCCCAAGGAGC
CCGCGTGGTTCCTGGCCACCGTCGGCGTCTCGCCCGACCACCAGGGCAAGGGTCTGGGCAGCGCCGTCGT
GCTCCCCGGAGTGGAGGCGGCCGAGCGCGCCGGGGTGCCCGCCTTCCTGGAGACCTCCGCGCCCCGCAAC
CTCCCCTTCTACGAGCGGCTCGGCTTCACCGTCACCGCCGACGTCGAGGTGCCCGAAGGACCGCGCACCT
GGTGCATGACCCGCAAGCCCGGTGCCAGTTAACGAATTCTAGATCTTGAGACAAATGGCAGTATTCATCC
ACAATTTTAAAAGAAAAGGGGGGATTGGGGGGTACAGTGCAGGGGAAAGAATAGTAGACATAATAGCAAC
AGACATACAAACTAAAGAATTACAAAAACAAATTACAAAAATTCAAAATTTTCGGGTTTATTACAGGGAC
AGCAGAGATCCACTTTGGCGCCGGCTCGAGGCCTGCAGGTGCAAAGATGGATAAAGTTTTAAACAGAGAG
GAATCTTTGCAGCTAATGGACCTTCTAGGTCTTGAAAGGAGTGGGAATTGGCTCCGGTGCCCGTCAGTGG
GCAGAGCGCACATCGCCCACAGTCCCCGAGAAGTTGGGGGGAGGGGTCGGCAATTGAACCGGTGCCTAGA
GAAGGTGGCGCGGGGTAAACTGGGAAAGTGATGTCGTGTACTGGCTCCGCCTTTTTCCCGAGGGTGGGGG
AGAACCGTATATAAGTGCAGTAGTCGCCGTGAACGTTCTTTTTCGCAACGGGTTTGCCGCCAGAACACAG
GTAAGTGCCGTGTGTGGTTCCCGCGGGCCTGGCCTCTTTACGGGTTATGGCCCTTGCGTGCCTTGAATTA
CTTCCACCTGGCTGCAGTACGTGATTCTTGATCCCGAGCTTCGGGTTGGAAGTGGGTGGGAGAGTTCGAG
GCCTTGCGCTTAAGGAGCCCCTTCGCCTCGTGCTTGAGTTGAGGCCTGGCCTGGGCGCTGGGGCCGCCGC
GTGCGAATCTGGTGGCACCTTCGCGCCTGTCTCGCTGCTTTCGATAAGTCTCTAGCCATTTAAAATTTTT
GATGACCTGCTGCGACGCTTTTTTTCTGGCAAGATAGTCTTGTAAATGCGGGCCAAGATCTGCACACTGG
TATTTCGGTTTTTGGGGCCGCGGGCGGCGACGGGGCCCGTGCGTCCCAGCGCACATGTTCGGCGAGGCGG
GGCCTGCGAGCGCGGCCACCGAGAATCGGACGGGGGTAGTCTCAAGCTGGCCGGCCTGCTCTGGTGCCTG
GCCTCGCGCCGCCGTGTATCGCCCCGCCCTGGGCGGCAAGGCTGGCCCGGTCGGCACCAGTTGCGTGAGC
GGAAAGATGGCCGCTTCCCGGCCCTGCTGCAGGGAGCTCAAAATGGAGGACGCGGCGCTCGGGAGAGCGG
GCGGGTGAGTCACCCACACAAAGGAAAAGGGCCTTTCCGTCCTCAGCCGTCGCTTCATGTGACTCCACGG
AGTACCGGGCGCCGTCCAGGCACCTCGATTAGTTCTCGAGCTTTTGGAGTACGTCGTCTTTAGGTTGGGG
GGAGGGGTTTTATGCGATGGAGTTTCCCCACACTGAGTGGGTGGAGACTGAAGTTAGGCCAGCTTGGCAC
TTGATGTAATTCTCCTTGGAATTTGCCCTTTTTGAGTTTGGATCTTGGTTCATTCTCAAGCCTCAGACAG
TGGTTCAAAGTTTTTTTCTTCCATTTCAGGTGTCGTGAGGCTAGCATCGATTGATCAACAAGTTTGTACA
AAAAAGTTGGCATGCTGGGGTTTTTGTCCGCACGCCAAACGGGTTTGGAGGACCCTCTTCGCCTTCGGAG
AGCAGAGTCAACACGGAGAGTTTTGGGACTGGAATTAAATAAAGACAGAGATGTTGAAAGAATCCACGGC
GGTGGAATTAACACCCTTGACATTGAACCTGTTGAAGGGAGATACATGTTATCAGGTGGTTCAGATGGTG
TGATTGTACTTTATGACCTTGAGAACTCCAGCAGACAATCTTATTACACATGTAAAGCAGTGTGTTCCAT
TGGCAGAGATCATCCTGATGTTCACAGATACAGTGTGGAGACTGTACAGTGGTATCCTCATGACACTGGC
ATGTTCACATCAAGCTCATTTGATAAAACTCTGAAAGTATGGGATACAAATACATTACAAACTGCAGATG
TATTTAATTTTGAGGAAACAGTTTACAGTCATCATATGTCTCCAGTCTCCACCAAGCACTGTTTGGTAGC
AGTTGGTACTAGAGGACCCAAAGTACAACTTTGTGACTTGAAGTCTGGATCCTGTTCTCACATTCTACAG
GGTATTTTTATTTTATTTCAAACGGCAACTACTTTGAGTAAACGATTCAATAAAAAGAAACGTTACTACC
CAACTTTCTTGTACAAAGTGGTTGATATCGGTAAGCCTATCCCTAACCCTCTCCTCGGTCTCGATTCTAC
GTAGTAATGAACTAGTCCGTAACTTGAAAGTATTTCGATTTCTTGGCTTTATATATCTTGTGGAAAGGAC
GATGCAGCCACTTTTTTAGGCACCTTACGCGTTAAGTCGACAATCAACCTCTGGATTACAAAATTTGTGA
AAGATTGACTGGTATTCTTAACTATGTTGCTCCTTTTACGCTATGTGGATACGCTGCTTTAATGCCTTTG
TATCATGCTATTGCTTCCCGTATGGCTTTCATTTTCTCCTCCTTGTATAAATCCTGGTTGCTGTCTCTTT
ATGAGGAGTTGTGGCCCGTTGTCAGGCAACGTGGCGTGGTGTGCACTGTGTTTGCTGACGCAACCCCCAC
TGGTTGGGGCATTGCCACCACCTGTCAGCTCCTTTCCGGGACTTTCGCTTTCCCCCTCCCTATTGCCACG
GCGGAACTCATCGCCGCCTGCCTTGCCCGCTGCTGGACAGGGGCTCGGCTGTTGGGCACTGACAATTCCG
TGGTGTTGTCGGGGAAATCATCGTCCTTTCCTTGGCTGCTCGCCTGTGTTGCCACCTGGATTCTGCGCGG
GACGTCCTTCTGCTACGTCCCTTCGGCCCTCAATCCAGCGGACCTTCCTTCCCGCGGCCTGCTGCCGGCT
CTGCGGCCTCTTCCGCGTCTTCGCCTTCGCCCTCAGACGAGTCGGATCTCCCTTTGGGCCGCCTCCCCGC
GTCGACTTTAAGACCAATGACTTACAAGGCAGCTGTAGATCTTAGCCACTTTTTAAAAGAAAAGGGGGGA
CTGGAAGGGCTAATTCACTCCCAACGAAGACAAGATCTGCTTTTTGCTTGTACTGGGTCTCTCTGGTTAG
ACCAGATCTGAGCCTGGGAGCTCTCTGGCTAACTAGGGAACCCACTGCTTAAGCCTCAATAAAGCTTGCC
TTGAGTGCTTCAAGTAGTGTGTGCCCGTCTGTTGTGTGACTCTGGTAACTAGAGATCCCTCAGACCCTTT
TAGTCAGTGTGGAAAATCTCTAGCAGTACGTATAGTAGTTCATGTCATCTTATTATTCAGTATTTATAAC
TTGCAAAGAAATGAATATCAGAGAGTGAGAGGAACTTGTTTATTGCAGCTTATAATGGTTACAAATAAAG
CAATAGCATCACAAATTTCACAAATAAAGCATTTTTTTCACTGCATTCTAGTTGTGGTTTGTCCAAACTC
ATCAATGTATCTTATCATGTCTGGCTCTAGCTATCCCGCCCCTAACTCCGCCCATCCCGCCCCTAACTCC
GCCCAGTTCCGCCCATTCTCCGCCCCATGGCTGACTAATTTTTTTTATTTATGCAGAGGCCGAGGCCGCC
TCGGCCTCTGAGCTATTCCAGAAGTAGTGAGGAGGCTTTTTTGGAGGCCTAGGGACGTACCCAATTCGCC
CTATAGTGAGTCGTATTACGCGCGCTCACTGGCCGTCGTTTTACAACGTCGTGACTGGGAAAACCCTGGC
GTTACCCAACTTAATCGCCTTGCAGCACATCCCCCTTTCGCCAGCTGGCGTAATAGCGAAGAGGCCCGCA
CCGATCGCCCTTCCCAACAGTTGCGCAGCCTGAATGGCGAATGGG
[124 nt withheld, positions 6416-6539]
C
[91 nt withheld, positions 6541-6631]
A
[49 nt withheld, positions 6633-6681]
CCTTTGACGTTGGAGTCCACGTTCTTT
[37 nt withheld, positions 6709-6745]
ACCCTATCTCGGTCTATTCTTTTGATTTATAAGGGATTTTGCCGATTTCGGCCTATTGGTTAAAAAATGA
GCTGATTTAACAAAAATTTAACGCGAATTTTAACAAAATATTAACGCTTACAATTTAGGTGGCACTTTTC
GGGGAAATGTGCGCGGAACCCCTATTTGTTTATTTTTCTAAATACATTCAAATATGTATCCGCTCATGAG
ACAATAACCCTGATAAATGCTTCAATAATATTGAAAAAGGAAGAGTATGAGTATTCAACATTTCCGTGTC
GCCCTTATTCCCTTTTTTGCGGCATTTTGCCTTCCTGTTTTTGCTCACCCAGAAACGCTGGTGAAAGTAA
AAGATGCTGAAGATCAGTTGGGTGCACGAGTGGGTTACATCGAACTGGATCTCAACAGCGGTAAGATCCT
TGAGAGTTTTCGCCCCGAAGAACGTTTTCCAATGATGAGCACTTTTAAAGTTCTGCTATGTGGCGCGGTA
TTATCCCGTATTGACGCCGGGCAAGAGCAACTCGGTCGCCGCATACACTATTCTCAGAATGACTTGGTTG
AGTACTCACCAGTCACAGAAAAGCATCTTACGGATGGCATGACAGTAAGAGAATTATGCAGTGCTGCCAT
AACCATGAGTGATAACACTGCGGCCAACTTACTTCTGACAACGATCGGAGGACCGAAGGAGCTAACCGCT
TTTTTGCACAACATGGGGGATCATGTAACTCGCCTTGATCGTTGGGAACCGGAGCTGAATGAAGCCATAC
CAAACGACGAGCGTGACACCACGATGCCTGTAGCAATGGCAACAACGTTGCGCAAACTATTAACTGGCGA
ACTACTTACTCTAGCTTCCCGGCAACAATTAATAGACTGGATGGAGGCGGATAAAGTTGCAGGACCACTT
CTGCGCTCGGCCCTTCCGGCTGGCTGGTTTATTGCTGATAAATCTGGAGCCGGTGAGCGTGGGTCTCGCG
GTATCATTGCAGCACTGGGGCCAGATGGTAAGCCCTCCCGTATCGTAGTTATCTACACGACGGGGAGTCA
GGCAACTATGGATGAACGAAATAGACAGATCGCTGAGATAGGTGCCTCACTGATTAAGCATTGGTAACTG
TCAGACCAAGTTTACTCATATATACTTTAGATTGATTTAAAACTTCATTTTTAATTTAAAAGGATCTAGG
TGAAGATCCTTTTTGATAATCTCATGACCAAAATCCCTTAACGTGAGTTTTCGTTCCACTGAGCGTCAGA
CCCCGTAGAAAAGATCAAAGGATCTTCTTGAGATCCTTTTTTTCTGCGCGTAATCTGCTGCTTGCAAACA
AAAAAACCACCGCTACCAGCGGTGGTTTGTTTGCCGGATCAAGAGCTACCAACTCTTTTTCCGAAGGTAA
CTGGCTTCAGCAGAGCGCAGATACCAAATACTGTTCTTCTAGTGTAGCCGTAGTTAGGCCACCACTTCAA
GAACTCTGTAGCACCGCCTACATACCTCGCTCTGCTAATCCTGTTACCAGTGGCTGCTGCCAGTGGCGAT
AAGTCGTGTCTTACCGGGTTGGACTCAAGACGATAGTTACCGGATAAGGCGCAGCGGTCGGGCTGAACGG
GGGGTTCGTGCACACAGCCCAGCTTGGAGCGAACGACCTACACCGAACTGAGATACCTACAGCGTGAGCT
ATGAGAAAGCGCCACGCTTCCCGAAGGGAGAAAGGCGGACAGGTATCCGGTAAGCGGCAGGGTCGGAACA
GGAGAGCGCACGAGGGAGCTTCCAGGGGGAAACGCCTGGTATCTTTATAGTCCTGTCGGGTTTCGCCACC
TCTGACTTGAGCGTCGATTTTTGTGATGCTCGTCAGGGGGGCGGAGCCTATGGAAAAACGCCAGCAACGC
GGCCTTTTTACGGTTCCTGGCCTTTTGCTGGCCTTTTGCTCACATGTTCTTTCCTGCGTTATCCCCTGAT
TCTGTGGATAACCGTATTACCGCCTTTGAGTGAGCTGATACCGCTCGCCGCAGCCGAACGACCGAGCGCA
GCGAGTCAGTGAGCGAGGAAGCGGAAGAGCGCCCAATACGCAAACCGCCTCTCCCCGCGCGTTGGCCGAT
TCATTAATGCAGCTGGCACGACAGGTTTCCCGACTGGAAAGCGGGCAGTGAGCGCAACGCAATTAATGTG
AGTTAGCTCACTCATTAGGCACCCCAGGCTTTACACTTTATGCTTCCGGCTCGTATGTTGTGTGGAATTG
TGAGCGGATAACAATTTCACACAGGAAACAGCTATGACCATGATTACGCCAAGCGCGCAATTAACCCTCA
CTAAAGGGAACAAAAGCTGGAGCTGCAAGC
Features (pLannotate 1.2.2; 34 found; start..end, strand, type, name):
      5..231     +  promoter       RSV promoter: Rous sarcoma virus enhancer/promoter
    232..412     +  LTR            5' LTR (truncated): truncated 5' long terminal repeat (LTR) from HIV-1
    459..584     +  misc_feature   HIV-1 Ψ: packaging signal of human immunodeficiency virus type 1
    568..931     +  CDS            HIV-1 gag (fragment): gag protein from human immunodeficiency virus 1; gag
   1077..1310    +  misc_feature   RRE: The Rev response element (RRE) of HIV-1 allows for Rev-dependent mRNA export from the nucleus to the cytoplasm.
   1687..1713    +  CDS            Rev (fragment): human immunodeficiency virus 1 (HIV-1) Rev protein; rev; enhances nuclear export of unspliced and incompletely spliced viral mRNAs
   1720..1743    +  promoter       SV40 promoter (fragment): SV40 early promoter
   1744..1815    +  promoter       SV40 promoter (fragment): SV40 enhancer and early promoter
   1839..1974    +  rep_origin     SV40 ori: SV40 origin of replication
   2020..2616    +  CDS            PuroR (fragment): puromycin N-acetyltransferase; pac from Streptomyces; confers resistance to puromycin
   2665..2782    +  misc_feature   cPPT/CTS: central polypurine tract and central termination sequence of HIV-1
   2847..2913    +  CDS            small t antigen (fragment): SV40 (simian virus 40) small t antigen
   2920..4098    +  promoter       EF-1α promoter: strong constitutive promoter for human elongation factor EF-1α
   4119..4136    +  protein_bind   attB1 (fragment): mutant version of attB; core recombination site for the Gateway® BP reaction BP Clonase™
   4142..4693    +  CDS            ERCC8 (fragment): ERCC8_HUMAN - Also known as CKN1, CSA. Experimental evidence at protein level: Swiss-Prot protein existence level 1. Substrate-recognition component of the CSA complex, a DCX (DDB1-CUL4-X-box) E3 ubiquitin-protein ligase complex, involved in transcription-coupled nucleotide excision repair. The CSA complex (DCX(ERCC8) complex) promotes the ubiquitination and subsequent proteasomal degradation of ERCC6 in a UV-dependent manner; ERCC6 degradation is essential for the recovery of RNA synthesis after transcription-coupled repair. It is required for the recruitment of XAB2, HMGN1 and TCEA1/TFIIS to
   4758..4782    -  protein_bind   attB2: mutant version of attB; recombination site for the Gateway® BP reaction BP Clonase™
   4790..4831    +  CDS            V5 tag: epitope tag from simian virus 5
   4847..4900    +  promoter       U6 promoter (fragment): RNA polymerase III promoter for human U6 snRNA
   4942..5530    +  misc_feature   WPRE: woodchuck hepatitis virus posttranscriptional regulatory element
   5581..5600    +  misc_feature   cPPT/CTS (fragment): central polypurine tract and central termination sequence of HIV-1
   5602..5835    +  LTR            3' LTR (ΔU3): self-inactivating 3' long terminal repeat (LTR) from HIV-1
   5913..6034    +  polyA_signal   SV40 poly(A) signal: SV40 polyadenylation signal
   6074..6209    +  rep_origin     SV40 ori: SV40 origin of replication
   6230..6248    -  promoter       T7 promoter: promoter for bacteriophage T7 RNA polymerase
   6256..6411    +  CDS            lacZα (fragment): LacZα fragment of β-galactosidase; lacZ fragment
   6416..6844    +  rep_origin     f1 ori (sequence partly withheld): f1 bacteriophage origin of replication; arrow indicates direction of (+) strand synthesis
   6897..7001    +  promoter       AmpR promoter: bla
   7002..7862    +  CDS            AmpR: β-lactamase; bla; confers resistance to ampicillin, carbenicillin, and related antibiotics
   8033..8621    +  rep_origin     ori: high-copy-number ColE1/pMB1/pBR322/pUC origin of replication
   8804..8896    +  CDS            lacI (fragment): lac repressor; lacI; The lac repressor binds to the lac operator to inhibit transcription in E. coli. This inhibition can be relieved by adding lactose or isopropyl-β-D-thiogalactopyranoside (IPTG).
   8909..8930    +  protein_bind   CAP binding site: CAP binding activates transcription in the presence of cAMP. E. coli catabolite activator protein
   8945..8975    +  promoter       lac promoter: promoter for the E. coli lac operon
   8983..8999    +  protein_bind   lac operator: The lac repressor binds to the lac operator to inhibit transcription in E. coli. This inhibition can be relieved by adding lactose or isopropyl-β-D-thiogalactopyranoside (IPTG). lac repressor encoded by lacI
   9044..9062    +  promoter       T3 promoter: promoter for bacteriophage T3 RNA polymerase
