[The description below was written by a language model from this plasmid's Addgene catalogue record and pLannotate feature annotations shown in this document.]
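Description:
TFORF3349 is a third-generation-style, self-inactivating lentiviral expression plasmid built on the pLX_TRC317 backbone and belongs to a barcoded library of transcription factor open reading frames. It carries a human ERCC8 (CKN1/CSA) ORF introduced by Gateway cloning. The annotated coding region lies between attB1 and attB2 sites and matches only part of the full-length ERCC8 protein, which fits the short recorded insert (about 0.8 kb) and the depositor's reference to a specific transcript isoform. ERCC8 is best known as the substrate-recognition subunit of a DDB1–CUL4 E3 ubiquitin ligase involved in transcription-coupled nucleotide excision repair. Expression is driven by the strong constitutive EF-1α promoter, with a C-terminal V5 epitope tag downstream of attB2 for detection and a WPRE to enhance transcript stability and expression. According to the record, each library member carries a unique 24-bp barcode that identifies the ORF in pooled screens. The barcode is not annotated in the feature table.

The viral portion comprises an RSV promoter fused to a truncated HIV-1 5' LTR, which permits Tat-independent genomic RNA production. It also includes the Ψ packaging signal with a gag fragment, the RRE for Rev-dependent export, a cPPT/CTS and a ΔU3 3' LTR that inactivates LTR promoter activity after integration. An SV40 promoter-driven puromycin N-acetyltransferase cassette upstream of the EF-1α unit allows selection of transduced mammalian cells. In bacteria the plasmid is maintained through a high-copy pUC-type origin and ampicillin resistance, and an f1 origin is also present. The depositor notes a risk of recombination during propagation, as is common for LTR-containing plasmids. The construct is intended for lentiviral overexpression, individually or in pooled screens of directed differentiation.
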