Addgene plasmid #144825: TFORF3349
Purpose: Lentiviral vector for overexpressing transcription factor ORFs with unique 24-bp barcodes. Barcodes facilitate identification of transcription factors in pooled screens.
Depositing lab: Feng Zhang. Depositing organization: Broad Institute. Publication: A transcription factor atlas of directed differentiation. Joung J, Ma S, Tay T, Geiger-Schuller KR, Kirchgatterer PC, Verdine VK, Guo B, Arias-Garcia MA, Allen WE, Singh A, Kuksenko O, Abudayyeh OO, Gootenberg JS, Fu Z, Macrae RK, Buenrostro JD, Regev A, Zhang F. Cell. 2023 Jan 5;186(1):209-229.e26. doi: 10.1016/j.cell.2022.11.026. PubMed 36608654.
Backbone
  Vector backbone: pLX_TRC317
  Backbone manufacturer: Broad Institute Genetic Perturbation Platform
  Backbone size w/o insert (bp): 8264
  Vector type: Mammalian Expression, Lentiviral
  Selectable markers: Puromycin
Growth in bacteria
  Bacterial resistance: Ampicillin, 100 μg/mL
  Growth temperature: 37°C
  Growth strain: NEB Stable
  Copy number: High Copy
Gene/Insert
  Gene/Insert name: ERCC8
  Species: H. sapiens (human)
  Insert size (bp): 821
  Entrez Gene: ERCC8 (a.k.a. CKN1, CSA, UVSS2)
  Promoter: EF1a
  Tag / fusion protein: V5 (C terminal on insert)
  Cloning method: Gateway Cloning
  Sequencing primers: 5′ GGGTGGAGACTGAAGTTAGGCCAG; 3′ CACATAGCGTAAAAGGAGCAACATAG
Resource information
  A portion of this plasmid was derived from a plasmid made by: Broad Institute Genetic Perturbation Platform
Terms and licenses: Academic/Nonprofit Terms; Industry Terms: Not Available to Industry
Depositor comments: NM_001007234.2 Please test multiple small colonies in case of plasmid recombination. To make this collection available in a timely manner, a portion of this collection was not fully sequenced by Addgene. If an Addgene verified full plasmid sequence is not available, please contact us prior to placing an order to request the full sequence.
How to cite: TFORF3349 was a gift from Feng Zhang (Addgene plasmid # 144825 ; http://n2t.net/addgene:144825 ; RRID:Addgene_144825)
