>Addgene plasmid #144825 | TFORF3349 | depositor partial sequence | sequence record 286590 | Insert
ATCGATTGATCAACAAGTTTGTACAAAAAAGTTGGCATGCTGGGGTTTTTGTCCGCACGCCAAACGGGTT
TGGAGGACCCTCTTCGCCTTCGGAGAGCAGAGTCAACACGGAGAGTTTTGGGACTGGAATTAAATAAAGA
CAGAGATGTTGAAAGAATCCACGGCGGTGGAATTAACACCCTTGACATTGAACCTGTTGAAGGGAGATAC
ATGTTATCAGGTGGTTCAGATGGTGTGATTGTACTTTATGACCTTGAGAACTCCAGCAGACAATCTTATT
ACACATGTAAAGCAGTGTGTTCCATTGGCAGAGATCATCCTGATGTTCACAGATACAGTGTGGAGACTGT
ACAGTGGTATCCTCATGACACTGGCATGTTCACATCAAGCTCATTTGATAAAACTCTGAAAGTATGGGAT
ACAAATACATTACAAACTGCAGATGTATTTAATTTTGAGGAAACAGTTTACAGTCATCATATGTCTCCAG
TCTCCACCAAGCACTGTTTGGTAGCAGTTGGTACTAGAGGACCCAAAGTACAACTTTGTGACTTGAAGTC
TGGATCCTGTTCTCACATTCTACAGGGTATTTTTATTTTATTTCAAACGGCAACTACTTTGAGTAAACGA
TTCAATAAAAAGAAACGTTACTACCCAACTTTCTTGTACAAAGTGGTTGATATCGGTAAGCCTATCCCTA
ACCCTCTCCTCGGTCTCGATTCTACGTAGTAATGAACTAGTCCGTAACTTGAAAGTATTTCGATTTCTTG
GCTTTATATATCTTGTGGAAAGGACGATGCAGCCACTTTTTTAGGCACCTT
