>Addgene plasmid #144825 | TFORF3349 | depositor partial sequence | sequence record 286591 | Barcode
TGCAGCCACTTTTTTAGGCACCTT
